>Addgene plasmid #104453 | GST(LSCS)GFP-cb5 | depositor full sequence | sequence record 197985 | GST(LSCS)GFP-cb5 sequence 6122 bps
TTCGAGCTCGCCCGACATTGATTATTGACTAGTTATTAATAGTAATCAATTACGGGGTCATTAGTTCATA
GCCCATATATGGAGTTCCGCGTTACATAACTTACGGTAAATGGCCCGCCTGGCTGACCGCCCAACGACCC
CCGCCCATTGACGTCAATAATGACGTATGTTCCCATAGTAACGCCAATAGGGACTTTCCATTGACGTCAA
TGGGTGGAGTATTTACGGTAAACTGCCCACTTGGCAGTACATCAAGTGTATCATATGCCAAGTACGCCCC
CTATTGACGTCAATGACGGTAAATGGCCCGCCTGGCATTATGCCCAGTACATGACCTTATGGGACTTTCC
TACTTGGCAGTACATCTACGTATTAGTCATCGCTATTACCATGGTGATGCGGTTTTGGCAGTACATCAAT
GGGCGTGGATAGCGGTTTGACTCACGGGGATTTCCAAGTCTCCACCCCATTGACGTCAATGGGAGTTTGT
TTTGGCACCAAAATCAACGGGACTTTCCAAAATGTCGTAACAACTCCGCCCCATTGACGCAAATGGGCGG
TAGGCGTGTACGGTGGGAGGTCTATATAAGCAGAGCTCGTTTAGTGAACCGTCAGATCGCCTGGAGACGC
CATCCACGCTGTTTTGACCTCCATAGAAGACACCGGGACCGATCCAGCCTCCGCGGCCGGGAACGGTGCA
TTGGAACGCGGATTCCCCGTGCCAAGAGTGACGTAAGTACCGCCTATAGAGTCTATAGGCCCACCCCCTT
GGCTTCGTTAGAACGCGGCTACAATTAATACATAACCTTATGTATCATACACATACGATTTAGGTGACAC
TATAGAATAACATCCACTTTGCCTTTCTCTCCACAGGTGTCCACTTCCCAGGTCCAACTGTACCTCGCGA
GCCAGCCATGTCCCCTATACTAGGTTATTGGAAAATTAAGGGCCTTGTGCAACCCACTCGACTTCTTTTG
GAATATCTTGAAGAAAAATATGAAGAGCATTTGTATGAGCGCGATGAAGGTGATAAATGGCGAGCCAAAA
AGTTTGAATTGGGTTTGGAGTTTCCCAATCTTCCTTATTATATTGATGGTGATGTTAAATTAACACAGTC
TATGGCCATCATACGTTATATAGCTGACAAGCACAACATGTTGGGTGGTTGTCCAAAAGAGCGTGCAGAG
ATTTCAATGCTTGAAGGAGCGGTTTTGGATATTAGATACGGTGTTTCGAGAATTGCATATAGTAAAGACT
TTGAAACTCTCAAAGTTGATTTTCTTAGCAAGCTACCTGAAATGCTGAAAATGTTCGAAGATCGTTTATG
TCATAAAACATATTTAAATGGTGATCATGTAACCCATCCTGACTTCATGTTGTATGACGCTCTTGATGTT
GTTTTATACATGGACCCAATGTGCCTGGATGCGTTCCCAAAATTAGTTTGTTTTAAAAAACGTATTGAAG
CTATCCCACAAATTGATAAGTACTTGAAATCCAGCAAGTATATAGCATGGCCTTTGCAGGGCTGGCAAGC
CACGTTTGGTGGTGGCGACCATCCTCCAAAATCGGATGGCGGCCGCGTGAGCAAGGGCGAGGAGCTGTTC
ACCGGGGTGGTGCCCATCCTGGTCGAGCTGGACGGCGACGTAAACGGCCACAAGTTCAGCGTGTCCGGCG
AGGGCGAGGGCGATGCCACCTACGGCAAGCTGACCCTGAAGTTCATCTGCACCACCGGCAAGCTGCCCGT
GCCCTGGCCCACCCTCGTGACCACCCTGACCTACGGCGTGCAGTGCTTCAGCCGCTACCCCGACCACATG
AAGCAGCACGACTTCTTCAAGTCCGCCATGCCCGAAGGCTACGTCCAGGAGCGCACCATCTTCTTCAAGG
ACGACGGCAACTACAAGACCCGCGCCGAGGTGAAGTTCGAGGGCGACACCCTGGTGAACCGCATCGAGCT
GAAGGGCATCGACTTCAAGGAGGACGGCAACATCCTGGGGCACAAGCTGGAGTACAACTACAACAGCCAC
AACGTCTATATCATGGCCGACAAGCAGAAGAACGGCATCAAGGTGAACTTCAAGATCCGCCACAACATCG
AGGACGGCAGCGTGCAGCTCGCCGACCACTACCAGCAGAACACCCCCATCGGCGACGGCCCCGTGCTGCT
GCCCGACAACCACTACCTGAGCACCCAGTCCGCCCTGAGCAAAGACCCCAACGAGAAGCGCGATCACATG
GTCCTGCTGGAGTTCGTGACCGCCGCCGGGATCACTCTCGGCATGGACGAGCTGTACAAGTCTAGAATCA
CTACTGTCGAGTCTAATTCCAGTTGGTGGACCAACTGGGTGATCCCAGCCATCTCAGCCCTGGTGGTAGC
TCTGATGTATCGCCTCTACATGGCAGAAGATTAGAAGCTTGGCCGCCATGGCCCAACTTGTTTATTGCAG
CTTATAATGGTTACAAATAAAGCAATAGCATCACAAATTTCACAAATAAAGCATTTTTTTCACTGCATTC
TAGTTGTGGTTTGTCCAAACTCATCAATGTATCTTATCATGTCTGGATCGGGAATTAATTCGGCGCAGCA
CCATGGCCTGAAATAACCTCTGAAAGAGGAACTTGGTTAGGTACCTTCTGAGGCGGAAAGAACCAGCTGT
GGAATGTGTGTCAGTTAGGGTGTGGAAAGTCCCCAGGCTCCCCAGCAGGCAGAAGTATGCAAAGCATGCA
TCTCAATTAGTCAGCAACCAGGTGTGGAAAGTCCCCAGGCTCCCCAGCAGGCAGAAGTATGCAAAGCATG
CATCTCAATTAGTCAGCAACCATAGTCCCGCCCCTAACTCCGCCCATCCCGCCCCTAACTCCGCCCAGTT
CCGCCCATTCTCCGCCCCATGGCTGACTAATTTTTTTTATTTATGCAGAGGCCGAGGCCGCCTCGGCCTC
TGAGCTATTCCAGAAGTAGTGAGGAGGCTTTTTTGGAGGCCTAGGCTTTTGCAAAAAGCTGTTAACAGCT
TGGCACTGGCCGTCGTTTTACAACGTCGTGACTGGGAAAACCCTGGCGTTACCCAACTTAATCGCCTTGC
AGCACATCCCCCTTTCGCCAGCTGGCGTAATAGCGAAGAGGCCCGCACCGATCGCCCTTCCCAACAGTTG
CGCAGCCTGAATGGCGAATGGCGCCTGATGCGGTATTTTCTCCTTACGCATCTGTGCGGTATTTCACACC
GCATA
[142 nt withheld, positions 3226-3367]
C
[141 nt withheld, positions 3369-3509]
CCTTTGACGTTGGAGTCCACGTTCTTT
[37 nt withheld, positions 3537-3573]
ACCCTATCTCGGGCTATTCTTTTGATTTATAAGGGATTTTGCCGATTTCGGCCTATTGGTTAAAAAATGA
GCTGATTTAACAAAAATTTAACGCGAATTTTAACAAAATATTAACGTTTACAATTTTATGGTGCACTCTC
AGTACAATCTGCTCTGATGCCGCATAGTTAAGCCAGCCCCGACACCCGCCAACACCCGCTGACGCGCCCT
GACGGGCTTGTCTGCTCCCGGCATCCGCTTACAGACAAGCTGTGACCGTCTCCGGGAGCTGCATGTGTCA
GAGGTTTTCACCGTCATCACCGAAACGCGCGAGACGAAAGGGCCTCGTGATACGCCTATTTTTATAGGTT
AATGTCATGATAATAATGGTTTCTTAGACGTCAGGTGGCACTTTTCGGGGAAATGTGCGCGGAACCCCTA
TTTGTTTATTTTTCTAAATACATTCAAATATGTATCCGCTCATGAGACAATAACCCTGATAAATGCTTCA
ATAATATTGAAAAAGGAAGAGTATGAGTATTCAACATTTCCGTGTCGCCCTTATTCCCTTTTTTGCGGCA
TTTTGCCTTCCTGTTTTTGCTCACCCAGAAACGCTGGTGAAAGTAAAAGATGCTGAAGATCAGTTGGGTG
CACGAGTGGGTTACATCGAACTGGATCTCAACAGCGGTAAGATCCTTGAGAGTTTTCGCCCCGAAGAACG
TTTTCCAATGATGAGCACTTTTAAAGTTCTGCTATGTGGCGCGGTATTATCCCGTATTGACGCCGGGCAA
GAGCAACTCGGTCGCCGCATACACTATTCTCAGAATGACTTGGTTGAGTACTCACCAGTCACAGAAAAGC
ATCTTACGGATGGCATGACAGTAAGAGAATTATGCAGTGCTGCCATAACCATGAGTGATAACACTGCGGC
CAACTTACTTCTGACAACGATCGGAGGACCGAAGGAGCTAACCGCTTTTTTGCACAACATGGGGGATCAT
GTAACTCGCCTTGATCGTTGGGAACCGGAGCTGAATGAAGCCATACCAAACGACGAGCGTGACACCACGA
TGCCTGTAGCAATGGCAACAACGTTGCGCAAACTATTAACTGGCGAACTACTTACTCTAGCTTCCCGGCA
ACAATTAATAGACTGGATGGAGGCGGATAAAGTTGCAGGACCACTTCTGCGCTCGGCCCTTCCGGCTGGC
TGGTTTATTGCTGATAAATCTGGAGCCGGTGAGCGTGGGTCTCGCGGTATCATTGCAGCACTGGGGCCAG
ATGGTAAGCCCTCCCGTATCGTAGTTATCTACACGACGGGGAGTCAGGCAACTATGGATGAACGAAATAG
ACAGATCGCTGAGATAGGTGCCTCACTGATTAAGCATTGGTAACTGTCAGACCAAGTTTACTCATATATA
CTTTAGATTGATTTAAAACTTCATTTTTAATTTAAAAGGATCTAGGTGAAGATCCTTTTTGATAATCTCA
TGACCAAAATCCCTTAACGTGAGTTTTCGTTCCACTGAGCGTCAGACCCCGTAGAAAAGATCAAAGGATC
TTCTTGAGATCCTTTTTTTCTGCGCGTAATCTGCTGCTTGCAAACAAAAAAACCACCGCTACCAGCGGTG
GTTTGTTTGCCGGATCAAGAGCTACCAACTCTTTTTCCGAAGGTAACTGGCTTCAGCAGAGCGCAGATAC
CAAATACTGTTCTTCTAGTGTAGCCGTAGTTAGGCCACCACTTCAAGAACTCTGTAGCACCGCCTACATA
CCTCGCTCTGCTAATCCTGTTACCAGTGGCTGCTGCCAGTGGCGATAAGTCGTGTCTTACCGGGTTGGAC
TCAAGACGATAGTTACCGGATAAGGCGCAGCGGTCGGGCTGAACGGGGGGTTCGTGCACACAGCCCAGCT
TGGAGCGAACGACCTACACCGAACTGAGATACCTACAGCGTGAGCTATGAGAAAGCGCCACGCTTCCCGA
AGGGAGAAAGGCGGACAGGTATCCGGTAAGCGGCAGGGTCGGAACAGGAGAGCGCACGAGGGAGCTTCCA
GGGGGAAACGCCTGGTATCTTTATAGTCCTGTCGGGTTTCGCCACCTCTGACTTGAGCGTCGATTTTTGT
GATGCTCGTCAGGGGGGCGGAGCCTATGGAAAAACGCCAGCAACGCGGCCTTTTTACGGTTCCTGGCCTT
TTGCTGGCCTTTTGCTCACATGTTCTTTCCTGCGTTATCCCCTGATTCTGTGGATAACCGTATTACCGCC
TTTGAGTGAGCTGATACCGCTCGCCGCAGCCGAACGACCGAGCGCAGCGAGTCAGTGAGCGAGGAAGCGG
AAGAGCGCCCAATACGCAAACCGCCTCTCCCCGCGCGTTGGCCGATTCATTAATGCAGCTGGCACGACAG
GTTTCCCGACTGGAAAGCGGGCAGTGAGCGCAACGCAATTAATGTGAGTTAGCTCACTCATTAGGCACCC
CAGGCTTTACACTTTATGCTTCCGGCTCGTATGTTGTGTGGAATTGTGAGCGGATAACAATTTCACACAG
GAAACAGCTATGACATGATTACGAATTAA
Features (pLannotate 1.2.2; 22 found; start..end, strand, type, name):
     14..393     +  enhancer       CMV enhancer: human cytomegalovirus immediate early enhancer
    394..597     +  promoter       CMV promoter: human cytomegalovirus (CMV) immediate early promoter
    733..776     +  intron         CMV intron (fragment): modified intron A from human cytomegalovirus
    828..846     +  promoter       SP6 promoter: promoter for bacteriophage SP6 RNA polymerase
    850..885     +  CDS            IgH signal sequence (fragment): signal sequence from the mouse immunoglobulin heavy chain variable region
    918..1572    +  CDS            GST (fragment): glutathione S-transferase from Schistosoma japonicum
   1587..2300    +  CDS            EGFP: EGFP is a basic (constitutively fluorescent) green fluorescent protein published in 1996, derived from Aequorea victoria. It is reported to be a rapidly-maturing weak dimer with moderate acid sensitivity.
   2307..2411    +  CDS            Cyb5a (fragment): CYB5_RAT - Also known as Cyb5. Experimental evidence at protein level: Swiss-Prot protein existence level 1. Cytochrome b5 is a membrane-bound hemoprotein functioning as an electron carrier for several membrane-bound oxygenases. It is also involved in several steps of the sterol biosynthesis pathway, particularly in the C-6 double bond introduction during the C-6 desaturation. From Rattus norvegicus (Rat).
   2435..2569    +  polyA_signal   SV40 poly(A) signal: SV40 polyadenylation signal
   2638..2995    +  promoter       SV40 promoter: SV40 enhancer and early promoter
   3014..3168    +  CDS            lacZα (fragment): LacZα fragment of β-galactosidase; lacZ fragment
   3174..3225    -  misc_feature   bom (fragment): basis of mobility region from pBR322
   3244..3624    +  rep_origin     M13 ori (sequence partly withheld): M13 bacteriophage origin of replication; arrow indicates direction of (+) strand synthesis
   3700..3749    -  misc_feature   bom (fragment): basis of mobility region from pBR322
   3851..3886    -  CDS            rop (fragment): Rop protein, which maintains plasmids at low copy number; rop
   3981..4085    +  promoter       AmpR promoter: bla
   4086..4946    +  CDS            AmpR: β-lactamase; bla; confers resistance to ampicillin, carbenicillin, and related antibiotics
   5117..5705    +  rep_origin     ori: high-copy-number ColE1/pMB1/pBR322/pUC origin of replication
   5888..5980    +  CDS            lacI (fragment): lac repressor; lacI; The lac repressor binds to the lac operator to inhibit transcription in E. coli. This inhibition can be relieved by adding lactose or isopropyl-β-D-thiogalactopyranoside (IPTG).
   5993..6014    +  protein_bind   CAP binding site: CAP binding activates transcription in the presence of cAMP. E. coli catabolite activator protein
   6029..6059    +  promoter       lac promoter: promoter for the E. coli lac operon
   6067..6083    +  protein_bind   lac operator: The lac repressor binds to the lac operator to inhibit transcription in E. coli. This inhibition can be relieved by adding lactose or isopropyl-β-D-thiogalactopyranoside (IPTG). lac repressor encoded by lacI
