>Addgene plasmid #104453 | GST(LSCS)GFP-cb5 | addgene full sequence | sequence record 200480 | Addgene NGS Result
GCCTCGGCCTCTGCATAAATAAAAAAAATTAGTCAGCCATGGGGCGGAGAATGGGCGGAACTGGGCGGAG
TTAGGGGCGGGATGGGCGGAGTTAGGGGCGGGACTATGGTTGCTGACTAATTGAGATGCATGCTTTGCAT
ACTTCTGCCTGCTGGGGAGCCTGGGGACTTTCCACACCTGGTTGCTGACTAATTGAGATGCATGCTTTGC
ATACTTCTGCCTGCTGGGGAGCCTGGGGACTTTCCACACCCTAACTGACACACATTCCACAGCTGGTTCT
TTCCGCCTCAGAAGGTACCTAACCAAGTTCCTCTTTCAGAGGTTATTTCAGGCCATGGTGCTGCGCCGAA
TTAATTCCCGATCCAGACATGATAAGATACATTGATGAGTTTGGACAAACCACAACTAGAATGCAGTGAA
AAAAATGCTTTATTTGTGAAATTTGTGATGCTATTGCTTTATTTGTAACCATTATAAGCTGCAATAAACA
AGTTGGGCCATGGCGGCCAAGCTTCTAGTCCTCGGCCATGTACAGGCGGTACATCAGGGCCACCACCAGG
GCGGAGATGGCGGGGATCACCCAGTTGGTCCACCAGGAGGAGTTGGACTCCACGGTGGTGATTCTAGACT
TGTACAGCTCGTCCATGCCGAGAGTGATCCCGGCGGCGGTCACGAACTCCAGCAGGACCATGTGATCGCG
CTTCTCGTTGGGGTCTTTGCTCAGGGCGGACTGGGTGCTCAGGTAGTGGTTGTCGGGCAGCAGCACGGGG
CCGTCGCCGATGGGGGTGTTCTGCTGGTAGTGGTCGGCGAGCTGCACGCTGCCGTCCTCGATGTTGTGGC
GGATCTTGAAGTTCACCTTGATGCCGTTCTTCTGCTTGTCGGCCATGATATAGACGTTGTGGCTGTTGTA
GTTGTACTCCAGCTTGTGCCCCAGGATGTTGCCGTCCTCCTTGAAGTCGATGCCCTTCAGCTCGATGCGG
TTCACCAGGGTGTCGCCCTCGAACTTCACCTCGGCGCGGGTCTTGTAGTTGCCGTCGTCCTTGAAGAAGA
TGGTGCGCTCCTGGACGTAGCCTTCGGGCATGGCGGACTTGAAGAAGTCGTGCTGCTTCATGTGGTCGGG
GTAGCGGCTGAAGCACTGCACGCCGTAGGTCAGGGTGGTCACGAGGGTGGGCCAGGGCACGGGCAGCTTG
CCGGTGGTGCAGATGAACTTCAGGGTCAGCTTGCCGTAGGTGGCATCGCCCTCGCCCTCGCCGGACACGC
TGAACTTGTGGCCGTTTACGTCGCCGTCCAGCTCGACCAGGATGGGCACCACCCCGGTGAACAGCTCCTC
GCCCTTGCTCACGCGGCCGCCATCCGATTTTGGAGGATGGTCGCCACCACCAAACGTGGCTTGCCAGCCC
TGCAAAGGCCATGCTATATACTTGCTGGATTTCAAGTACTTATCAATTTGTGGGATAGCTTCAATACGTT
TTTTAAAACAAACTAATTTTGGGAACGCATCCAGGCACATTGGGTCCATGTATAAAACAACATCAAGAGC
GTCATACAACATGAAGTCAGGATGGGTTACATGATCACCATTTAAATATGTTTTATGACATAAACGATCT
TCGAACATTTTCAGCATTTCAGGTAGCTTGCTAAGAAAATCAACTTTGAGAGTTTCAAAGTCTTTACTAT
ATGCAATTCTCGAAACACCGTATCTAATATCCAAAACCGCTCCTTCAAGCATTGAAATCTCTGCACGCTC
TTTTGGACAACCACCCAACATGTTGTGCTTGTCAGCTATATAACGTATGATGGCCATAGACTGTGTTAAT
TTAACATCACCATCAATATAATAAGGAAGATTGGGAAACTCCAAACCCAATTCAAACTTTTTGTTTCGCC
ATTTATCACCTTCATCGCGCTCATACAAATGCTCTTCATATTTTTCTTCAAGATATTCCAAAAGAAGTCG
AGTGGGTTGCACAAGGCCCTTAATTTTCCAATAACCTAGTATAGGGGACATGGCTGGCTCGATAGAACCG
AGGTGCAGTTGGACCTGGGAGTGGACACCTGTGGAGAGAAAGGCAAAGTGGATGTTATTCTATAGTGTCA
CCTAAATCGTATGTGTATGATACATAAGGTTATGTATTAATTGTAGCCGCGTTCTAACGAAGCCAAGGGG
GTGGGCCTATAGACTCTATAGGCGGTACTTACGTCACTCTTGGCACGGGGAATCCGCGTTCCAATGCACC
GTTCCCGGCCGCGGAGGCTGGATCGGTCCCGGTGTCTTCTATGGAGGTCAAAACAGCGTGGATGGCGTCT
CCAGGCGATCTGACGGTTCACTAAACGAGCTCTGCTTATATAGACCTCCCACCGTACACGCCTACCGCCC
ATTTGCGTCAATGGGGCGGAGTTGTTACGACATTTTGGAAAGTCCCGTTGATTTTGGTGCCAAAACAAAC
TCCCATTGACGTCAATGGGGTGGAGACTTGGAAATCCCCGTGAGTCAAACCGCTATCCACGCCCATTGAT
GTACTGCCAAAACCGCATCACCATGGTAATAGCGATGACTAATACGTAGATGTACTGCCAAGTAGGAAAG
TCCCATAAGGTCATGTACTGGGCATAATGCCAGGCGGGCCATTTACCGTCATTGACGTCAATAGGGGGCG
TACTTGGCATATGATACACTTGATGTACTGCCAAGTGGGCAGTTTACCGTAAATACTCCACCCATTGACG
TCAATGGAAAGTCCCTATTGGCGTTACTATGGGAACATACGTCATTATTGACGTCAATGGGCGGGGGTCG
TTGGGCGGTCAGCCAGGCGGGCCATTTACCGTAAGTTATGTAACGCGGAACTCCATATATGGGCTATGAA
CTAATGACCCCGTAATTGATTACTATTAATAACTAGTCAATAATCAATGTCGGGCGAGCTCGAATTAATT
CGTAATCATGTCATAGCTGTTTCCTGTGTGAAATTGTTATCCGCTCACAATTCCACACAACATACGAGCC
GGAAGCATAAAGTGTAAAGCCTGGGGTGCCTAATGAGTGAGCTAACTCACATTAATTGCGTTGCGCTCAC
TGCCCGCTTTCCAGTCGGGAAACCTGTCGTGCCAGCTGCATTAATGAATCGGCCAACGCGCGGGGAGAGG
CGGTTTGCGTATTGGGCGCTCTTCCGCTTCCTCGCTCACTGACTCGCTGCGCTCGGTCGTTCGGCTGCGG
CGAGCGGTATCAGCTCACTCAAAGGCGGTAATACGGTTATCCACAGAATCAGGGGATAACGCAGGAAAGA
ACATGTGAGCAAAAGGCCAGCAAAAGGCCAGGAACCGTAAAAAGGCCGCGTTGCTGGCGTTTTTCCATAG
GCTCCGCCCCCCTGACGAGCATCACAAAAATCGACGCTCAAGTCAGAGGTGGCGAAACCCGACAGGACTA
TAAAGATACCAGGCGTTTCCCCCTGGAAGCTCCCTCGTGCGCTCTCCTGTTCCGACCCTGCCGCTTACCG
GATACCTGTCCGCCTTTCTCCCTTCGGGAAGCGTGGCGCTTTCTCATAGCTCACGCTGTAGGTATCTCAG
TTCGGTGTAGGTCGTTCGCTCCAAGCTGGGCTGTGTGCACGAACCCCCCGTTCAGCCCGACCGCTGCGCC
TTATCCGGTAACTATCGTCTTGAGTCCAACCCGGTAAGACACGACTTATCGCCACTGGCAGCAGCCACTG
GTAACAGGATTAGCAGAGCGAGGTATGTAGGCGGTGCTACAGAGTTCTTGAAGTGGTGGCCTAACTACGG
CTACACTAGAAGAACAGTATTTGGTATCTGCGCTCTGCTGAAGCCAGTTACCTTCGGAAAAAGAGTTGGT
AGCTCTTGATCCGGCAAACAAACCACCGCTGGTAGCGGTGGTTTTTTTGTTTGCAAGCAGCAGATTACGC
GCAGAAAAAAAGGATCTCAAGAAGATCCTTTGATCTTTTCTACGGGGTCTGACGCTCAGTGGAACGAAAA
CTCACGTTAAGGGATTTTGGTCATGAGATTATCAAAAAGGATCTTCACCTAGATCCTTTTAAATTAAAAA
TGAAGTTTTAAATCAATCTAAAGTATATATGAGTAAACTTGGTCTGACAGTTACCAATGCTTAATCAGTG
AGGCACCTATCTCAGCGATCTGTCTATTTCGTTCATCCATAGTTGCCTGACTCCCCGTCGTGTAGATAAC
TACGATACGGGAGGGCTTACCATCTGGCCCCAGTGCTGCAATGATACCGCGAGACCCACGCTCACCGGCT
CCAGATTTATCAGCAATAAACCAGCCAGCCGGAAGGGCCGAGCGCAGAAGTGGTCCTGCAACTTTATCCG
CCTCCATCCAGTCTATTAATTGTTGCCGGGAAGCTAGAGTAAGTAGTTCGCCAGTTAATAGTTTGCGCAA
CGTTGTTGCCATTGCTACAGGCATCGTGGTGTCACGCTCGTCGTTTGGTATGGCTTCATTCAGCTCCGGT
TCCCAACGATCAAGGCGAGTTACATGATCCCCCATGTTGTGCAAAAAAGCGGTTAGCTCCTTCGGTCCTC
CGATCGTTGTCAGAAGTAAGTTGGCCGCAGTGTTATCACTCATGGTTATGGCAGCACTGCATAATTCTCT
TACTGTCATGCCATCCGTAAGATGCTTTTCTGTGACTGGTGAGTACTCAACCAAGTCATTCTGAGAATAG
TGTATGCGGCGACCGAGTTGCTCTTGCCCGGCGTCAATACGGGATAATACCGCGCCACATAGCAGAACTT
TAAAAGTGCTCATCATTGGAAAACGTTCTTCGGGGCGAAAACTCTCAAGGATCTTACCGCTGTTGAGATC
CAGTTCGATGTAACCCACTCGTGCACCCAACTGATCTTCAGCATCTTTTACTTTCACCAGCGTTTCTGGG
TGAGCAAAAACAGGAAGGCAAAATGCCGCAAAAAAGGGAATAAGGGCGACACGGAAATGTTGAATACTCA
TACTCTTCCTTTTTCAATATTATTGAAGCATTTATCAGGGTTATTGTCTCATGAGCGGATACATATTTGA
ATGTATTTAGAAAAATAAACAAATAGGGGTTCCGCGCACATTTCCCCGAAAAGTGCCACCTGACGTCTAA
GAAACCATTATTATCATGACATTAACCTATAAAAATAGGCGTATCACGAGGCCCTTTCGTCTCGCGCGTT
TCGGTGATGACGGTGAAAACCTCTGACACATGCAGCTCCCGGAGACGGTCACAGCTTGTCTGTAAGCGGA
TGCCGGGAGCAGACAAGCCCGTCAGGGCGCGTCAGCGGGTGTTGGCGGGTGTCGGGGCTGGCTTAACTAT
GCGGCATCAGAGCAGATTGTACTGAGAGTGCACCATAAAATTGTAAACGTTAATATTTTGTTAAAATTCG
CGTTAAATTTTTGTTAAATCAGCTCATTTTTTAACCAATAGGCCGAAATCGGCAAAATCCCTTATAAATC
AAAAGAATAGCCCGAGATAGGGT
[37 nt withheld, positions 5484-5520]
AAAGAACGTGGACTCCAACGTCAAAGG
[141 nt withheld, positions 5548-5688]
G
[142 nt withheld, positions 5690-5831]
TATGCGGTGTGAAATACCGCACAGATGCGTAAGGAGAAAATACCGCATCAGGCGCCATTCGCCATTCAGG
CTGCGCAACTGTTGGGAAGGGCGATCGGTGCGGGCCTCTTCGCTATTACGCCAGCTGGCGAAAGGGGGAT
GTGCTGCAAGGCGATTAAGTTGGGTAACGCCAGGGTTTTCCCAGTCACGACGTTGTAAAACGACGGCCAG
TGCCAAGCTGTTAACAGCTTTTTGCAAAAGCCTAGGCCTCCAAAAAAGCCTCCTCACTACTTCTGGAATA
GCTCAGAGGCCGAGGCG
Features (pLannotate 1.2.2; 22 found; start..end, strand, type, name):
    360..494     -  polyA_signal   SV40 poly(A) signal: SV40 polyadenylation signal
    518..622     -  CDS            Cyb5a (fragment): CYB5_RAT - Also known as Cyb5. Experimental evidence at protein level: Swiss-Prot protein existence level 1. Cytochrome b5 is a membrane-bound hemoprotein functioning as an electron carrier for several membrane-bound oxygenases. It is also involved in several steps of the sterol biosynthesis pathway, particularly in the C-6 double bond introduction during the C-6 desaturation. From Rattus norvegicus (Rat).
    629..1342    -  CDS            EGFP: EGFP is a basic (constitutively fluorescent) green fluorescent protein published in 1996, derived from Aequorea victoria. It is reported to be a rapidly-maturing weak dimer with moderate acid sensitivity.
   1358..2011    -  CDS            GST26_SCHJA: Experimental evidence at protein level: Swiss-Prot protein existence level 1. GST isoenzymes appear to play a central role in the parasite detoxification system. Other functions are also suspected including a role in increasing the solubility of haematin in the parasite gut. From Schistosoma japonicum (Blood fluke).
   2048..2085    -  CDS            IgH signal sequence (fragment): signal sequence from the mouse immunoglobulin heavy chain variable region
   2089..2107    -  promoter       SP6 promoter: promoter for bacteriophage SP6 RNA polymerase
   2159..2202    -  intron         CMV intron (fragment): modified intron A from human cytomegalovirus
   2338..2541    -  promoter       CMV promoter: human cytomegalovirus (CMV) immediate early promoter
   2542..2921    -  enhancer       CMV enhancer: human cytomegalovirus immediate early enhancer
   2974..2990    -  protein_bind   lac operator: The lac repressor binds to the lac operator to inhibit transcription in E. coli. This inhibition can be relieved by adding lactose or isopropyl-β-D-thiogalactopyranoside (IPTG). lac repressor encoded by lacI
   2998..3028    -  promoter       lac promoter: promoter for the E. coli lac operon
   3043..3064    -  protein_bind   CAP binding site: CAP binding activates transcription in the presence of cAMP. E. coli catabolite activator protein
   3077..3169    -  CDS            lacI (fragment): lac repressor; lacI; The lac repressor binds to the lac operator to inhibit transcription in E. coli. This inhibition can be relieved by adding lactose or isopropyl-β-D-thiogalactopyranoside (IPTG).
   3352..3940    -  rep_origin     ori: high-copy-number ColE1/pMB1/pBR322/pUC origin of replication
   4111..4971    -  CDS            AmpR: β-lactamase; bla; confers resistance to ampicillin, carbenicillin, and related antibiotics
   4972..5076    -  promoter       AmpR promoter: bla
   5171..5206    +  CDS            rop (fragment): Rop protein, which maintains plasmids at low copy number; rop
   5308..5357    +  misc_feature   bom (fragment): basis of mobility region from pBR322
   5433..5813    -  rep_origin     M13 ori (sequence partly withheld): M13 bacteriophage origin of replication; arrow indicates direction of (+) strand synthesis
   5832..5883    +  misc_feature   bom (fragment): basis of mobility region from pBR322
   5889..6043    -  CDS            lacZα (fragment): LacZα fragment of β-galactosidase; lacZ fragment
   6062..291     -  promoter       SV40 promoter (across the origin): SV40 enhancer and early promoter
