[The description below was written by a language model from this plasmid's Addgene catalogue record and pLannotate feature annotations shown in this document.]
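Description:
GST(LSCS)GFP-cb5 is a mammalian expression plasmid built on the pRK5 backbone, about 6.1 kb in total. It is propagated in E. coli as a high-copy plasmid through a ColE1/pUC-type origin and selected with ampicillin via the β-lactamase gene. The backbone also carries an M13 phage origin, an SV40 enhancer/early promoter region, and assorted remnants of older cloning vectors (lac promoter/operator, and lacZα, lacI, rop and bom fragments) that have no role in the assay. No mammalian selection marker is annotated, which is consistent with use by transient transfection.

The expression cassette is driven by the human CMV immediate-early enhancer and promoter, followed by a fragment of the CMV intron and an SP6 promoter that serves as a sequencing primer site. A short match to an IgH signal sequence is annotated just before the coding region. The open reading frame encodes a three-part fusion: N-terminal Schistosoma japonicum glutathione S-transferase, then EGFP (derived from Aequorea victoria GFP), then a short C-terminal fragment of rat cytochrome b5, terminated by an SV40 polyadenylation signal. The cytochrome b5 fragment is about 35 codons and presumably corresponds to the tail-anchor segment that targets the protein to the endoplasmic reticulum membrane. The "LSCS" in the name appears to denote a linker element between GST and GFP, but the record does not define it.

The stated purpose is a reticulophagy cargo assay, meaning the ER-associated fusion acts as a reporter cargo for autophagic turnover of the ER, in the family of GST-BHMT-type autophagy assays. The GST moiety allows glutathione affinity capture and the GFP allows detection. The depositor sequence and the repository's sequencing result show the same feature set in opposite orientations and differ by only a few nucleotides in length.
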