Addgene plasmid #104453: GST(LSCS)GFP-cb5
Purpose: Reticulophagy cargo assay
Depositing lab: Carol Mercer. Depositing organization: University of Cincinnati. Publication: The GST-BHMT assay and related assays for autophagy. Dennis PB, Mercer CA. Methods Enzymol. 2009;452:97-118. doi: 10.1016/S0076-6879(08)03607-0. PubMed 19200878.
Backbone
  Vector backbone: pRK5
  Backbone size w/o insert (bp): 4754
  Total vector size (bp): 6122
  Vector type: Mammalian Expression
Growth in bacteria
  Bacterial resistance: Ampicillin, 100 μg/mL
  Growth temperature: 37°C
  Growth strain: DH5alpha
  Copy number: High Copy
Gene/Insert
  Gene/Insert name: GST-GFP-cb5
  Species: GFP is from Aequorea victoria
  Insert size (bp): 1497
  Promoter: CMV
  Tag / fusion protein: GST (N terminal on insert)
  Cloning method: Restriction Enzyme; 5′ cloning site Nru1 (unknown if destroyed); 3′ cloning site HindIII (unknown if destroyed)
  Sequencing primers: 5′ SP6 5'GATTTAGGTGACACTATAG
Terms and licenses: Academic/Nonprofit Terms; Industry Terms: Not Available to Industry
How to cite: GST(LSCS)GFP-cb5 was a gift from Carol Mercer (Addgene plasmid # 104453 ; http://n2t.net/addgene:104453 ; RRID:Addgene_104453)
