>Addgene plasmid #104453 | GST(LSCS)GFP-cb5 | depositor partial sequence | sequence record 197960 | GST-(LSCS)_EGFP-cb5 insert
TCGCGAGCCAGCCATGTCCCCTATACTAGGTTATTGGAAAATTAAGGGCCTTGTGCAACCCACTCGACTT
CTTTTGGAATATCTTGAAGAAAAATATGAAGAGCATTTGTATGAGCGCGATGAAGGTGATAAATGGCGAG
CCAAAAAGTTTGAATTGGGTTTGGAGTTTCCCAATCTTCCTTATTATATTGATGGTGATGTTAAATTAAC
ACAGTCTATGGCCATCATACGTTATATAGCTGACAAGCACAACATGTTGGGTGGTTGTCCAAAAGAGCGT
GCAGAGATTTCAATGCTTGAAGGAGCGGTTTTGGATATTAGATACGGTGTTTCGAGAATTGCATATAGTA
AAGACTTTGAAACTCTCAAAGTTGATTTTCTTAGCAAGCTACCTGAAATGCTGAAAATGTTCGAAGATCG
TTTATGTCATAAAACATATTTAAATGGTGATCATGTAACCCATCCTGACTTCATGTTGTATGACGCTCTT
GATGTTGTTTTATACATGGACCCAATGTGCCTGGATGCGTTCCCAAAATTAGTTTGTTTTAAAAAACGTA
TTGAAGCTATCCCACAAATTGATAAGTACTTGAAATCCAGCAAGTATATAGCATGGCCTTTGCAGGGCTG
GCAAGCCACGTTTGGTGGTGGCGACCATCCTCCAAAATCGGATGGCGGCCGCGTGAGCAAGGGCGAGGAG
CTGTTCACCGGGGTGGTGCCCATCCTGGTCGAGCTGGACGGCGACGTAAACGGCCACAAGTTCAGCGTGT
CCGGCGAGGGCGAGGGCGATGCCACCTACGGCAAGCTGACCCTGAAGTTCATCTGCACCACCGGCAAGCT
GCCCGTGCCCTGGCCCACCCTCGTGACCACCCTGACCTACGGCGTGCAGTGCTTCAGCCGCTACCCCGAC
CACATGAAGCAGCACGACTTCTTCAAGTCCGCCATGCCCGAAGGCTACGTCCAGGAGCGCACCATCTTCT
TCAAGGACGACGGCAACTACAAGACCCGCGCCGAGGTGAAGTTCGAGGGCGACACCCTGGTGAACCGCAT
CGAGCTGAAGGGCATCGACTTCAAGGAGGACGGCAACATCCTGGGGCACAAGCTGGAGTACAACTACAAC
AGCCACAACGTCTATATCATGGCCGACAAGCAGAAGAACGGCATCAAGGTGAACTTCAAGATCCGCCACA
ACATCGAGGACGGCAGCGTGCAGCTCGCCGACCACTACCAGCAGAACACCCCCATCGGCGACGGCCCCGT
GCTGCTGCCCGACAACCACTACCTGAGCACCCAGTCCGCCCTGAGCAAAGACCCCAACGAGAAGCGCGAT
CACATGGTCCTGCTGGAGTTCGTGACCGCCGCCGGGATCACTCTCGGCATGGACGAGCTGTACAAGTCTA
GAATCACTACTGTCGAGTCTAATTCCAGTTGGTGGACCAACTGGGTGATCCCAGCCATCTCAGCCCTGGT
GGTAGCTCTGATGTATCGCCTCTACATGGCAGAAGATTAGAAGCTT
